Addgene plasmid #121200: pINDUCER20-hGfi1
Purpose: inducible expression of hGfi1 in colorectal cancer cells
Depositing lab: Noah Shroyer. Depositing organization: Baylor College of Medicine. Publication: Growth Factor-Independent 1 Is a Tumor Suppressor Gene in Colorectal Cancer. Chen MS, Lo YH, Chen X, Williams CS, Donnelly JM, Criss ZK 2nd, Patel S, Butkus JM, Dubrulle J, Finegold MJ, Shroyer NF. Mol Cancer Res. 2019 Mar;17(3):697-708. doi: 10.1158/1541-7786.MCR-18-0666. Epub 2019 Jan 3. PubMed 30606770.
Backbone
  Vector backbone: pInducer20
  Backbone size w/o insert (bp): 11794
  Total vector size (bp): 12060
  Vector type: Mammalian Expression, Lentiviral
  Selectable markers: Neomycin (select with G418)
Growth in bacteria
  Bacterial resistance: Ampicillin, 100 μg/mL
  Growth temperature: 30°C
  Growth strain: NEB Stable
  Copy number: Unknown
Gene/Insert
  Gene/Insert name: Growth factor independent 1 transcriptional (alt names: Gfi1; ZNF163; SCN2)
  Species: H. sapiens (human)
  Insert size (bp): 1266
  Mutation: P2L
  GenBank ID: NM_005263
  Entrez Gene: GFI1 (a.k.a. GFI-1, GFI1A, SCN2, ZNF163)
  Cloning method: Gateway Cloning
  Sequencing primers: 5′ M13/pUC Forward; 3′ M13/pUC Reverse
Terms and licenses: Academic/Nonprofit Terms; Industry Terms: Not Available to Industry
Depositor comments: There is a P2L mutation in the second amino acid of the plasmid insert. The depositing lab is aware of this and do not believe it affects the expression of the protein.
How to cite: pINDUCER20-hGfi1 was a gift from Noah Shroyer (Addgene plasmid # 121200 ; http://n2t.net/addgene:121200 ; RRID:Addgene_121200)
