[The description below was written by a language model from this plasmid's Addgene catalogue record and pLannotate feature annotations shown in this document.]
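Description:
pINDUCER20-hGfi1 is a lentiviral, doxycycline-inducible mammalian expression plasmid built on the pInducer20 backbone, made to switch on human GFI1 in colorectal cancer cells. In bacteria it is maintained through a high-copy ColE1/pUC-type origin and selected with ampicillin via the β-lactamase gene. The viral portion carries the usual HIV-1-derived transfer vector elements: a truncated 5' LTR, the Ψ packaging signal with a gag fragment, the Rev response element for Rev-dependent nuclear export of the genomic RNA, the cPPT/CTS, a WPRE to boost transcript expression, and a ΔU3 self-inactivating 3' LTR.

The payload is an all-in-one Tet-On arrangement. A tetracycline response element with seven tetO copies, joined to a minimal CMV promoter, drives the human GFI1 coding sequence, a zinc-finger transcriptional repressor. The insert was introduced by Gateway recombination and is flanked by attB1 and attB2 sites. Downstream, a constitutive human UbC promoter expresses the reverse tetracycline transactivator rtTA3, followed by an EMCV IRES and the neomycin phosphotransferase gene. Transduced cells can therefore be selected with G418 and produce the transactivator needed to activate GFI1 when doxycycline is added. The insert carries a P2L substitution at the second residue, which the depositor knows of and does not believe affects expression of the protein.

The annotation marks only a fragment of GFI1 within the interval between the att sites. The sequenced record (11,417 nt) is also shorter than the catalogued total size of 12,060 bp, and the record does not explain this discrepancy.
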