Features (pLannotate 1.2.2; 34 found; start..end, strand, type, name):
    377..634     +  LTR            5' LTR (truncated): truncated 5' long terminal repeat (LTR) from HIV-1
    681..806     +  misc_feature   HIV-1 Ψ: packaging signal of human immunodeficiency virus type 1
    790..1128    +  CDS            HIV-1 gag (fragment): gag protein from human immunodeficiency virus 1; gag
   1303..1536    +  misc_feature   RRE: The Rev response element (RRE) of HIV-1 allows for Rev-dependent mRNA export from the nucleus to the cytoplasm.
   1913..2013    +  CDS            Rev (fragment): human immunodeficiency virus 1 (HIV-1) Rev protein; rev; enhances nuclear export of unspliced and incompletely spliced viral mRNAs
   2058..2175    +  misc_feature   cPPT/CTS: central polypurine tract and central termination sequence of HIV-1
   2230..2500    +  protein_bind   tetracycline response element: contains seven copies of the tetracycline operator tetO tetracycline repressor TetR
   2511..2528    +  misc_feature   MCS (fragment): pUC18/19 multiple cloning site
   2533..2571    +  promoter       minimal CMV promoter: human cytomegalovirus (CMV) immediate early promoter
   2702..2719    +  protein_bind   attB1 (fragment): mutant version of attB; core recombination site for the Gateway® BP reaction BP Clonase™
   2725..3639    +  CDS            GFI1 (fragment): GFI1_HUMAN - Also known as ZNF163. Experimental evidence at protein level: Swiss-Prot protein existence level 1. Transcription repressor essential for hematopoiesis. Functions in a cell-context and development-specific manner. Binds to 5'-TAAATCAC[AT]GCA-3' in the promoter region of a large number of genes. Component of several complexes, including the EHMT2-GFI1-HDAC1, AJUBA-GFI1-HDAC1 and RCOR-GFI-KDM1A-HDAC complexes, that suppress, via histone deacetylase (HDAC) recruitment, a number of genes implicated in multilineage blood cell development. Regulates neutrophil differentiation, promotes
   3995..4012    -  protein_bind   attB2 (fragment): mutant version of attB; core recombination site for the Gateway® BP reaction BP Clonase™
   4125..4160    +  promoter       PGK promoter (fragment): mouse phosphoglycerate kinase 1 promoter
   4178..5389    +  promoter       UbC promoter: human ubiquitin C promoter
   5448..6145    +  CDS            rtTA3 (fragment): reverse tetracycline transactivator 3 activates expression from Tet-responsive promoters in the presence of doxycycline
   6075..6185    +  CDS            VP48: 3 tandem repeats of the minimal activation domain of herpes simplex virus VP16 (Cheng et al., 2013)
   6358..6820    +  misc_feature   IRES: internal ribosome entry site (IRES) of the encephalomyocarditis virus (EMCV)
   6836..7630    +  CDS            NeoR/KanR: aminoglycoside phosphotransferase from Tn5; aph(3')-II (or nptII); confers resistance to neomycin, kanamycin, and G418 (Geneticin®)
   7658..7741    +  CDS            large T antigen (fragment): large T antigen from SV40 (simian virus 40)
   7775..7795    +  misc_feature   MCS (fragment): pBluescript multiple cloning site
   7807..8395    +  misc_feature   WPRE: woodchuck hepatitis virus posttranscriptional regulatory element
   8403..8468    +  CDS            nef (fragment): NEF_HV1Z2 - Experimental evidence at protein level: Swiss-Prot protein existence level 1. Extracellular Nef protein targets CD4(+) T-lymphocytes for apoptosis by interacting with CXCR4 surface receptors. From Human immunodeficiency virus type 1 group M subtype D (isolate Z2/CDC-Z34) (HIV-1).
   8470..8703    +  LTR            3' LTR (ΔU3): self-inactivating 3' long terminal repeat (LTR) from HIV-1
   8908..9012    +  promoter       AmpR promoter: bla
   9013..9873    +  CDS            AmpR: β-lactamase; bla; confers resistance to ampicillin, carbenicillin, and related antibiotics
  10044..10632   +  rep_origin     ori: high-copy-number ColE1/pMB1/pBR322/pUC origin of replication
  10815..10869   +  CDS            lacI (fragment): lac repressor; lacI; The lac repressor binds to the lac operator to inhibit transcription in E. coli. This inhibition can be relieved by adding lactose or isopropyl-β-D-thiogalactopyranoside (IPTG).
  10875..10968   +  rep_origin     SV40 ori (fragment): SV40 origin of replication
  10993..11030   +  CDS            lacI (fragment): lac repressor; lacI; The lac repressor binds to the lac operator to inhibit transcription in E. coli. This inhibition can be relieved by adding lactose or isopropyl-β-D-thiogalactopyranoside (IPTG).
  11043..11064   +  protein_bind   CAP binding site: CAP binding activates transcription in the presence of cAMP. E. coli catabolite activator protein
  11079..11109   +  promoter       lac promoter: promoter for the E. coli lac operon
  11113..11135   +  protein_bind   lac operator (fragment): The lac repressor binds to the lac operator to inhibit transcription in E. coli. This inhibition can be relieved by adding lactose or isopropyl-β-D-thiogalactopyranoside (IPTG). lac repressor encoded by lacI
  11167..11250   +  polyA_signal   SV40 poly(A) signal (fragment): SV40 polyadenylation signal
  11417..329     +  CDS            nef (fragment) (across the origin): NEF_HV1BR - Experimental evidence at protein level: Swiss-Prot protein existence level 1. Extracellular Nef protein targets CD4(+) T-lymphocytes for apoptosis by interacting with CXCR4 surface receptors (PubMed:14990729). From Human immunodeficiency virus type 1 group M subtype B (isolate BRU/LAI) (HIV-1).
>Addgene plasmid #121200 | pINDUCER20-hGfi1 | addgene full sequence | sequence record 237736 | Addgene NGS Result
TGGAAGGGCTAATTCACTCCCAAAGAAGACAAGATATCCTTGATCTGTGGATCTACCACACACAAGGCTA
CTTCCCTGATTAGCAGAACTACACACCAGGGCCAGGGGTCAGATATCCACTGACCTTTGGATGGTGCTAC
AAGCTAGTACCAGTTGAGCCAGATAAGGTAGAAGAGGCCAATAAAGGAGAGAACACCAGCTTGTTACACC
CTGTGAGCCTGCATGGGATGGATGACCCGGAGAGAGAAGTGTTAGAGTGGAGGTTTGACAGCCGCCTAGC
ATTTCATCACGTGGCCCGAGAGCTGCATCCGGAGTACTTCAAGAACTGCTGATATCGAGCTTGCTACAAG
GGACTTTCCGCTGGGGACTTTCCAGGGAGGCGTGGCCTGGGCGGGACTGGGGAGTGGCGAGCCCTCAGAT
CCTGCATATAAGCAGCTGCTTTTTGCCTGTACTGGGTCTCTCTGGTTAGACCAGATCTGAGCCTGGGAGC
TCTCTGGCTAACTAGGGAACCCACTGCTTAAGCCTCAATAAAGCTTGCCTTGAGTGCTTCAAGTAGTGTG
TGCCCGTCTGTTGTGTGACTCTGGTAACTAGAGATCCCTCAGACCCTTTTAGTCAGTGTGGAAAATCTCT
AGCAGTGGCGCCCGAACAGGGACTTGAAAGCGAAAGGGAAACCAGAGGAGCTCTCTCGACGCAGGACTCG
GCTTGCTGAAGCGCGCACGGCAAGAGGCGAGGGGCGGCGACTGGTGAGTACGCCAAAAATTTTGACTAGC
GGAGGCTAGAAGGAGAGAGATGGGTGCGAGAGCGTCAGTATTAAGCGGGGGAGAATTAGATCGCGATGGG
AAAAAATTCGGTTAAGGCCAGGGGGAAAGAAAAAATATAAATTAAAACATATAGTATGGGCAAGCAGGGA
GCTAGAACGATTCGCAGTTAATCCTGGCCTGTTAGAAACATCAGAAGGCTGTAGACAAATACTGGGACAG
CTACAACCATCCCTTCAGACAGGATCAGAAGAACTTAGATCATTATATAATACAGTAGCAACCCTCTATT
GTGTGCATCAAAGGATAGAGATAAAAGACACCAAGGAAGCTTTAGACAAGATAGAGGAAGAGCAAAACAA
AAGTAAGACCACCGCACAGCAAGCGGCCGGCCGCTGATCTTCAGACCTGGAGGAGGAGATATGAGGGACA
ATTGGAGAAGTGAATTATATAAATATAAAGTAGTAAAAATTGAACCATTAGGAGTAGCACCCACCAAGGC
AAAGAGAAGAGTGGTGCAGAGAGAAAAAAGAGCAGTGGGAATAGGAGCTTTGTTCCTTGGGTTCTTGGGA
GCAGCAGGAAGCACTATGGGCGCAGCGTCAATGACGCTGACGGTACAGGCCAGACAATTATTGTCTGGTA
TAGTGCAGCAGCAGAACAATTTGCTGAGGGCTATTGAGGCGCAACAGCATCTGTTGCAACTCACAGTCTG
GGGCATCAAGCAGCTCCAGGCAAGAATCCTGGCTGTGGAAAGATACCTAAAGGATCAACAGCTCCTGGGG
ATTTGGGGTTGCTCTGGAAAACTCATTTGCACCACTGCTGTGCCTTGGAATGCTAGTTGGAGTAATAAAT
CTCTGGAACAGATTTGGAATCACACGACCTGGATGGAGTGGGACAGAGAAATTAACAATTACACAAGCTT
AATACACTCCTTAATTGAAGAATCGCAAAACCAGCAAGAAAAGAATGAACAAGAATTATTGGAATTAGAT
AAATGGGCAAGTTTGTGGAATTGGTTTAACATAACAAATTGGCTGTGGTATATAAAATTATTCATAATGA
TAGTAGGAGGCTTGGTAGGTTTAAGAATAGTTTTTGCTGTACTTTCTATAGTGAATAGAGTTAGGCAGGG
ATATTCACCATTATCGTTTCAGACCCACCTCCCAACCCCGAGGGGACCCGACAGGCCCGAAGGAATAGAA
GAAGAAGGTGGAGAGAGAGACAGAGACAGATCCATTCGATTAGTGAACGGATCTCGACGGTATCGCCGAA
TTCACAAATGGCAGTATTCATCCACAATTTTAAAAGAAAAGGGGGGATTGGGGGGTACAGTGCAGGGGAA
AGAATAGTAGACATAATAGCAACAGACATACAAACTAAAGAATTACAAAAACAAATTACAAAAATTCAAA
ATTTTCGGGTTTATTACAGGGACAGCAGAGATCCAGTTTGGACTAGGATCCTTTACCACTCCCTATCAGT
GATAGAGAAAAGTGAAAGTCGAGTTTACCACTCCCTATCAGTGATAGAGAAAAGTGAAAGTCGAGTTTAC
CACTCCCTATCAGTGATAGAGAAAAGTGAAAGTCGAGTTTACCACTCCCTATCAGTGATAGAGAAAAGTG
AAAGTCGAGTTTACCACTCCCTATCAGTGATAGAGAAAAGTGAAAGTCGAGTTTACCACTCCCTATCAGT
GATAGAGAAAAGTGAAAGTCGAGTTTACCACTCCCTATCAGTGATAGAGAAAAGTGAAAGTCGAGCTCGG
TACCCGGGTCGAGGTAGGCGTGTACGGTGGGAGGCCTATATAAGCAGAGCTCGTTTAGTGAACCGTCAGA
TCGCCTGGAGACGCCATCCACGCTGTTTTGACCTCCATAGAAGACACCGGGACCGATCCAGCCTCCGCGG
CCCCGAACTAGTCCAGTGTGGTGGAATTCTGCAGATATCAACAAGTTTGTACAAAAAAGTTGGCATGCTG
CGCTCATTTCTCGTCAAAAGCAAGAAGGCTCACAGCTACCACCAGCCGCGCTCCCCAGGACCAGACTATT
CCCTCCGTTTAGAGAATGTACCGGCGCCTAGCCGAGCAGACAGCACTTCAAATGCAGGCGGGGCGAAGGC
GGAGCCCCGGGACCGTTTGTCCCCCGAATCGCAGCTGACCGAAGCCCCAGACAGAGCCTCCGCATCCCCA
GACAGCTGCGAAGGCAGCGTCTGCGAACGGAGCTCGGAGTTTGAGGACTTCTGGAGGCCCCCGTCACCCT
CCGCGTCTCCAGCCTCGGAGAAGTCAATGTGCCCATCGCTGGACGAAGCCCAGCCCTTCCCCCTGCCTTT
CAAACCGTACTCATGGAGCGGCCTGGCGGGTTCTGACCTGCGGCACCTGGTGCAGAGCTACCGACCGTGT
GGGGCCCTGGAGCGTGGCGCTGGCCTGGGCCTCTTCTGTGAACCCGCCCCGGAGCCTGGCCACCCGGCCG
CGCTGTACGGCCCGAAGCGGGCTGCCGGCGGCGCGGGGGCCGGGGCGCCAGGGAGCTGCAGCGCAGGGGC
CGGTGCCACCGCTGGCCCTGGCCTAGGGCTCTACGGCGACTTCGGGTCTGCGGCAGCCGGGCTGTATGAG
AGGCCCACGGCAGCGGCGGGCTTGCTGTACCCCGAGCGTGGCCACGGGCTGCACGCAGACAAGGGCGCTG
GCGTCAAGGTGGAGTCGGAGCTGCTGTGCACCCGCCTGCTGCTGGGCGGCGGCTCCTACAAGTGCATCAA
GTGCAGCAAGGTGTTCTCCACGCCGCACGGGCTCGAGGTGCACGTGCGCAGGTCCCACAGCGGTACCAGA
CCCTTTGCCTGCGAGATGTGCGGCAAGACCTTCGGGCACGCGGTGAGCCTGGAGCAGCACAAAGCCGTGC
ACTCGCAGGAACGGAGCTTTGACTGTAAGATCTGTGGGAAGAGCTTCAAGAGGTCATCCACACTGTCCAC
ACACCTGCTTATCCACTCAGACACTCGGCCCTACCCCTGTCAGTACTGTGGCAAGAGGTTCCACCAGAAG
TCAGACATGAAGAAACACACTTTCATCCACACTGGTGAGAAGCCTCACAAGTGCCAGGTGTGCGGCAAGG
CATTCAGCCAGAGCTCCAACCTCATCACCCACAGCCGCAAACACACAGGCTTCAAGCCCTTCGGCTGCGA
CCTCTGTGGGAAGGGTTTCCAGAGGAAGGTGGACCTCCGAAGGCACCGGGAGACGCAGCATGGGCTCAAA
CCAACTTTCTTGTACAAAGTGGTTGATATCCAGCACAGTGGCGGCCGCTCGAGTCTAGAGGGCCCGCGGT
TCGAATACCCATACGACGTCCCAGACTACGCTTAGTAATGATTAATTAAACTAGAAATTCTACCGGGTAG
GGGAGGCGCTTTTCCCAAGGCAGTCTGGAGTAACCCACCCAAGATCTGGCCTCCGCGCCGGGTTTTGGCG
CCTCCCGCGGGCGCCCCCCTCCTCACGGCGAGCGCTGCCACGTCAGACGAAGGGCGCAGCGAGCGTCCTG
ATCCTTCCGCCCGGACGCTCAGGACAGCGGCCCGCTGCTCATAAGACTCGGCCTTAGAACCCCAGTATCA
GCAGAAGGACATTTTAGGACGGGACTTGGGTGACTCTAGGGCACTGGTTTTCTTTCCAGAGAGCGGAACA
GGCGAGGAAAAGTAGTCCCTTCTCGGCGATTCTGCGGAGGGATCTCCGTGGGGCGGTGAACGCCGATGAT
TATATAAGGACGCGCCGGGTGTGGCACAGCTAGTTCCGTCGCAGCCGGGATTTGGGTCGCGGTTCTTGTT
TGTGGATCGCTGTGATCGTCACTTGGTGAGTAGCGGGCTGCTGGGCTGGCCGGGGCTTTCGTGGCCGCCG
GGCCGCTCGGTGGGACGGAAGCGTGTGGAGAGACCGCCAAGGGCTGTAGTCTGGGTCCGCGAGCAAGGTT
GCCCTGAACTGGGGGTTGGGGGGAGCGCAGCAAAATGGCGGCTGTTCCCGAGTCTTGAATGGAAGACGCT
TGTGAGGCGGGCTGTGAGGTCGTTGAAACAAGGTGGGGGGCATGGTGGGCGGCAAGAACCCAAGGTCTTG
AGGCCTTCGCTAATGCGGGAAAGCTCTTATTCGGGTGAGATGGGCTGGGGCACCATCTGGGGACCCTGAC
GTGAAGTTTGTCACTGACTGGAGAACTCGGTTTGTCGTCTGTTGCGGGGGCGGCAGTTATGGCGGTGCCG
TTGGGCAGTGCACCCGTACCTTTGGGAGCGCGCGCCCTCGTCGTGTCGTGACGTCACCCGTTCTGTTGGC
TTATAATGCAGGGTGGGGCCACCTGCCGGTAGGTGTGCGGTAGGCTTTTCTCCGTCGCAGGACGCAGGGT
TCGGGCCTAGGGTAGGCTCTCCTGAATCGACAGGCGCCGGACCTCTGGTGAGGGGAGGGATAAGTGAGGC
GTCAGTTTCTTTGGTCGGTTTTATGTACCTATCTTCTTAAGTAGCTGAAGCTCCGGTTTTGAACTATGCG
CTCGGGGTTGGCGAGTGTGTTTTGTGAAGTTTTTTAGGCACCTTTTGAAATGTAATCATTTGGGTCAATA
TGTAATTTTCAGTGTTAGACTAGTAAATTGTCCGCTAAATTCTGGCCGTTTTTGGCTTTTTTGTTAGACG
AAGCTTGGTACCGAGCTCGGATCTCCACCCCGTACCGGTCCTGCAGTCGAATTCACCATGTCTAGACTGG
ACAAGAGCAAAGTCATAAACGGAGCTCTGGAATTACTCAATGGTGTCGGTATCGAAGGCCTGACGACAAG
GAAACTCGCTCAAAAGCTGGGAGTTGAGCAGCCTACCCTGTACTGGCACGTGAAGAACAAGCGGGCCCTG
CTCGATGCCCTGCCAATCGAGATGCTGGACAGGCATCATACCCACTTCTGCCCCCTGGAAGGCGAGTCAT
GGCAAGACTTTCTGCGGAACAACGCCAAGTCATACCGCTGTGCTCTCCTCTCACATCGCGACGGGGCTAA
AGTGCATCTCGGCACCCGCCCAACAGAGAAACAGTACGAAACCCTGGAAAATCAGCTCGCGTTCCTGTGT
CAGCAAGGCTTCTCCCTGGAGAACGCACTGTACGCTCTGTCCGCCGTGGGCCACTTTACACTGGGCTGCG
TATTGGAGGAACAGGAGCATCAAGTAGCAAAAGAGGAAAGAGAGACACCTACCACCGATTCTATGCCCCC
ACTTCTGAGACAAGCAATTGAGCTGTTCGACCGGCAGGGAGCCGAACCTGCCTTCCTTTTCGGCCTGGAA
CTAATCATATGTGGCCTGGAGAAACAGCTAAAGTGCGAAAGCGGCGGGCCGACCGACGCCCTTGACGATT
TTGACTTAGACATGCTCCCAGCCGATGCCCTTGACGACTTTGACCTTGATATGCTGCCTGCTGACGCTCT
TGACGATTTTGACCTTGACATGCTCCCCGGGTAACTAAGTAAGGATCCGCGGCCGCACTAGAGGAATTCC
GCCCCTCTCCCCCCCCCCCCTCTCCCTCCCCCCCCCCTAACGTTACTGGCCGAAGCCGCTTGGAATAAGG
CCGGTGTGCGTTTGTCTATATGTTATTTTCCACCATATTGCCGTCTTTTGGCAATGTGAGGGCCCGGAAA
CCTGGCCCTGTCTTCTTGACGAGCATTCCTAGGGGTCTTTCCCCTCTCGCCAAAGGAATGCAAGGTCTGT
TGAATGTCGTGAAGGAAGCAGTTCCTCTGGAAGCTTCTTGAAGACAAACAACGTCTGTAGCGACCCTTTG
CAGGCAGCGGAACCCCCCACCTGGCGACAGGTGCCTCTGCGGCCAAAAGCCACGTGTATAAGATACACCT
GCAAAGGCGGCACAACCCCAGTGCCACGTTGTGAGTTGGATAGTTGTGGAAAGAGTCAAATGGCTCTCCT
CAAGCGTATTCAACAAGGGGCTGAAGGATGCCCAGAAGGTACCCCATTGTATGGGATCTGATCTGGGGCC
TCGGTGCACATGCTTTACATGTGTTTAGTCGAGGTTAAAAAAACGTCTAGGCCCCCCGAACCACGGGGAC
GTGGTTTTCCTTTGAAAAACACGATGATAAGCTTACCGGTCCACCATGATTGAACAAGATGGATTGCACG
CAGGTTCTCCGGCCGCTTGGGTGGAGAGGCTATTCGGCTATGACTGGGCACAACAGACAATCGGCTGCTC
TGATGCCGCCGTGTTCCGGCTGTCAGCGCAGGGGCGCCCGGTTCTTTTTGTCAAGACCGACCTGTCCGGT
GCCCTGAATGAACTGCAAGACGAGGCAGCGCGGCTATCGTGGCTGGCCACGACGGGCGTTCCTTGCGCAG
CTGTGCTCGACGTTGTCACTGAAGCGGGAAGGGACTGGCTGCTATTGGGCGAAGTGCCGGGGCAGGATCT
CCTGTCATCTCACCTTGCTCCTGCCGAGAAAGTATCCATCATGGCTGATGCAATGCGGCGGCTGCATACG
CTTGATCCGGCTACCTGCCCATTCGACCACCAAGCGAAACATCGCATCGAGCGAGCACGTACTCGGATGG
AAGCCGGTCTTGTCGATCAGGATGATCTGGACGAAGAGCATCAGGGGCTCGCGCCAGCCGAACTGTTCGC
CAGGCTCAAGGCGAGCATGCCCGACGGCGAGGATCTCGTCGTGACCCATGGCGATGCCTGCTTGCCGAAT
ATCATGGTGGAAAATGGCCGCTTTTCTGGATTCATCGACTGTGGCCGGCTGGGTGTGGCGGACCGCTATC
AGGACATAGCGTTGGCTACCCGTGATATTGCTGAAGAGCTTGGCGGCGAATGGGCTGACCGCTTCCTCGT
GCTTTACGGTATCGCCGCTCCCGATTCGCAGCGCATCGCCTTCTATCGCCTTCTTGACGAGTTCTTCTGA
TGTACAAGTAAAGCGGCCGCGACTCTAGATCATAATCAGCCATACCACATTTGTAGAGGTTTTACTTGCT
TTAAAAAACCTCCCACACCTCCCCCTGAACCTGAAACATAAAATGAATGCAATTGTTGTTGTTTAGTCCC
TCCCAATTCGATATCAAGCTTATCGCGATAGATCCTAATCAACCTCTGGATTACAAAATTTGTGAAAGAT
TGACTGGTATTCTTAACTATGTTGCTCCTTTTACGCTATGTGGATACGCTGCTTTAATGCCTTTGTATCA
TGCTATTGCTTCCCGTATGGCTTTCATTTTCTCCTCCTTGTATAAATCCTGGTTGCTGTCTCTTTATGAG
GAGTTGTGGCCCGTTGTCAGGCAACGTGGCGTGGTGTGCACTGTGTTTGCTGACGCAACCCCCACTGGTT
GGGGCATTGCCACCACCTGTCAGCTCCTTTCCGGGACTTTCGCTTTCCCCCTCCCTATTGCCACGGCGGA
ACTCATCGCCGCCTGCCTTGCCCGCTGCTGGACAGGGGCTCGGCTGTTGGGCACTGACAATTCCGTGGTG
TTGTCGGGGAAATCATCGTCCTTTCCTTGGCTGCTCGCCTGTGTTGCCACCTGGATTCTGCGCGGGACGT
CCTTCTGCTACGTCCCTTCGGCCCTCAATCCAGCGGACCTTCCTTCCCGCGGCCTGCTGCCGGCTCTGCG
GCCTCTTCCGCGTCTTCGCCTTCGCCCTCAGACGAGTCGGATCTCCCTTTGGGCCGCCTCCCCGCCTGAG
ATCCTTTAAGACCAATGACTTACAAGGCAGCTGTAGATCTTAGCCACTTTTTAAAAGAAAAGGGGGGACT
GGAAGGGCTAATTCACTCCCAACGAAGACAAGATCTGCTTTTTGCTTGTACTGGGTCTCTCTGGTTAGAC
CAGATCTGAGCCTGGGAGCTCTCTGGCTAACTAGGGAACCCACTGCTTAAGCCTCAATAAAGCTTGCCTT
GAGTGCTTCAAGTAGTGTGTGCCCGTCTGTTGTGTGACTCTGGTAACTAGAGATCCCTCAGACCCTTTTA
GTCAGTGTGGAAAATCTCTAGCAGTAGTAGTTCATGTCATCTTATTATTCAGTATTTATAACTTGCAAAG
AAATGAATATCAGAGAGTGAGAGGCCCGGGTTAATTAAGGAAAGGGCTAGATCATTCTTGAAGACGAAAG
GGCCTCGTGATACGCCTATTTTTATAGGTTAATGTCATGATAATAATGGTTTCTTAGACGTCAGGTGGCA
CTTTTCGGGGAAATGTGCGCGGAACCCCTATTTGTTTATTTTTCTAAATACATTCAAATATGTATCCGCT
CATGAGACAATAACCCTGATAAATGCTTCAATAATATTGAAAAAGGAAGAGTATGAGTATTCAACATTTC
CGTGTCGCCCTTATTCCCTTTTTTGCGGCATTTTGCCTTCCTGTTTTTGCTCACCCAGAAACGCTGGTGA
AAGTAAAAGATGCTGAAGATCAGTTGGGTGCACGAGTGGGTTACATCGAACTGGATCTCAACAGCGGTAA
GATCCTTGAGAGTTTTCGCCCCGAAGAACGTTTTCCAATGATGAGCACTTTTAAAGTTCTGCTATGTGGC
GCGGTATTATCCCGTGTTGACGCCGGGCAAGAGCAACTCGGTCGCCGCATACACTATTCTCAGAATGACT
TGGTTGAGTACTCACCAGTCACAGAAAAGCATCTTACGGATGGCATGACAGTAAGAGAATTATGCAGTGC
TGCCATAACCATGAGTGATAACACTGCGGCCAACTTACTTCTGACAACGATCGGAGGACCGAAGGAGCTA
ACCGCTTTTTTGCACAACATGGGGGATCATGTAACTCGCCTTGATCGTTGGGAACCGGAGCTGAATGAAG
CCATACCAAACGACGAGCGTGACACCACGATGCCTGTAGCAATGGCAACAACGTTGCGCAAACTATTAAC
TGGCGAACTACTTACTCTAGCTTCCCGGCAACAATTAATAGACTGGATGGAGGCGGATAAAGTTGCAGGA
CCACTTCTGCGCTCGGCCCTTCCGGCTGGCTGGTTTATTGCTGATAAATCTGGAGCCGGTGAGCGTGGGT
CTCGCGGTATCATTGCAGCACTGGGGCCAGATGGTAAGCCCTCCCGTATCGTAGTTATCTACACGACGGG
GAGTCAGGCAACTATGGATGAACGAAATAGACAGATCGCTGAGATAGGTGCCTCACTGATTAAGCATTGG
TAACTGTCAGACCAAGTTTACTCATATATACTTTAGATTGATTTAAAACTTCATTTTTAATTTAAAAGGA
TCTAGGTGAAGATCCTTTTTGATAATCTCATGACCAAAATCCCTTAACGTGAGTTTTCGTTCCACTGAGC
GTCAGACCCCGTAGAAAAGATCAAAGGATCTTCTTGAGATCCTTTTTTTCTGCGCGTAATCTGCTGCTTG
CAAACAAAAAAACCACCGCTACCAGCGGTGGTTTGTTTGCCGGATCAAGAGCTACCAACTCTTTTTCCGA
AGGTAACTGGCTTCAGCAGAGCGCAGATACCAAATACTGTTCTTCTAGTGTAGCCGTAGTTAGGCCACCA
CTTCAAGAACTCTGTAGCACCGCCTACATACCTCGCTCTGCTAATCCTGTTACCAGTGGCTGCTGCCAGT
GGCGATAAGTCGTGTCTTACCGGGTTGGACTCAAGACGATAGTTACCGGATAAGGCGCAGCGGTCGGGCT
GAACGGGGGGTTCGTGCACACAGCCCAGCTTGGAGCGAACGACCTACACCGAACTGAGATACCTACAGCG
TGAGCTATGAGAAAGCGCCACGCTTCCCGAAGGGAGAAAGGCGGACAGGTATCCGGTAAGCGGCAGGGTC
GGAACAGGAGAGCGCACGAGGGAGCTTCCAGGGGGAAACGCCTGGTATCTTTATAGTCCTGTCGGGTTTC
GCCACCTCTGACTTGAGCGTCGATTTTTGTGATGCTCGTCAGGGGGGCGGAGCCTATGGAAAAACGCCAG
CAACGCGGCCTTTTTACGGTTCCTGGCCTTTTGCTGGCCTTTTGCTCACATGTTCTTTCCTGCGTTATCC
CCTGATTCTGTGGATAACCGTATTACCGCCTTTGAGTGAGCTGATACCGCTCGCCGCAGCCGAACGACCG
AGCGCAGCGAGTCAGTGAGCGAGGAAGCGGAAGAGCGCCCAATACGCAAACCGCCTCTCCCCGCGCGTTG
GCCGATTCATTAATGCAGCAAGCTCATGGCTGACTAATTTTTTTTATTTATGCAGAGGCCGAGGCCGCCT
CGGCCTCTGAGCTATTCCAGAAGTAGTGAGGAGGCTTTTTTGGAGGCCTAGGCTTTTGCAAAAAGCTCCC
CGTGGCACGACAGGTTTCCCGACTGGAAAGCGGGCAGTGAGCGCAACGCAATTAATGTGAGTTAGCTCAC
TCATTAGGCACCCCAGGCTTTACACTTTATGCTTCCGGCTCGTATGTTGTGTGGAATTGTGAGCGGATAA
CAATTTCACACAGGAAACAGCTATGACATGATTACGAATTTCACAAATAAAGCATTTTTTTCACTGCATT
CTAGTTGTGGTTTGTCCAAACTCATCAATGTATCTTATCATGTCTGGATCAACTGGATAACTCAAGCTAA
CCAAAATCATCCCAAACTTCCCACCCCATACCCTATTACCACTGCCAATTACCTGTGGTTTCATTTACTC
TAAACCTGTGATTCCTCTGAATTATTTTCATTTTAAAGAAATTGTATTTGTTAAATATGTACTACAAACT
TAGTAGT
